>Addgene plasmid #238285 | pRK5_mCherry-P2AT2A-GFP-NUP98-DDX10-KS | addgene full sequence | sequence record 474376 | Addgene NGS Result
TTCGAGCTCGCCCGACATTGATTATTGACTAGTTATTAATAGTAATCAATTACGGGGTCATTAGTTCATA
GCCCATATATGGAGTTCCGCGTTACATAACTTACGGTAAATGGCCCGCCTGGCTGACCGCCCAACGACCC
CCGCCCATTGACGTCAATAATGACGTATGTTCCCATAGTAACGCCAATAGGGACTTTCCATTGACGTCAA
TGGGTGGAGTATTTACGGTAAACTGCCCACTTGGCAGTACATCAAGTGTATCATATGCCAAGTACGCCCC
CTATTGACGTCAATGACGGTAAATGGCCCGCCTGGCATTATGCCCAGTACATGACCTTATGGGACTTTCC
TACTTGGCAGTACATCTACGTATTAGTCATCGCTATTACCATGGTGATGCGGTTTTGGCAGTACATCAAT
GGGCGTGGATAGCGGTTTGACTCACGGGGATTTCCAAGTCTCCACCCCATTGACGTCAATGGGAGTTTGT
TTTGGCACCAAAATCAACGGGACTTTCCAAAATGTCGTAACAACTCCGCCCCATTGACGCAAATGGGCGG
TAGGCGTGTACGGTGGGAGGTCTATATAAGCAGAGCTCGTTTAGTGAACCGTCAGATCGCCTGGAGACGC
CATCCACGCTGTTTTGACCTCCATAGAAGACACCGGGACCGATCCAGCCTCCGCGGCCGGGAACGGTGCA
TTGGAACGCGGATTCCCCGTGCCAAGAGTGACGTAAGTACCGCCTATAGAGTCTATAGGCCCACCCCCTT
GGCTTCGTTAGAACGCGGCTACAATTAATACATAACCTTATGTATCATACACATACGATTTAGGTGACAC
TATAGAATAACATCCACTTTGCCTTTCTCTCCACAGGTGTCCACTCCCAGGTCCAACTGCACCTCGGTTC
TATCGATTGAATTCGTACCGGTGCCACCATGGTTTCCAAAGGAGAGGAGGATAATATGGCTATAATTAAA
GAGTTTATGCGGTTCAAGGTGCATATGGAGGGATCTGTGAACGGTCACGAGTTCGAAATCGAGGGCGAAG
GCGAGGGGCGACCCTATGAAGGGACACAGACGGCCAAACTGAAGGTGACCAAGGGTGGCCCCCTGCCTTT
CGCCTGGGACATCCTGTCACCCCAGTTTATGTACGGCTCTAAGGCTTACGTTAAGCACCCTGCCGATATT
CCGGACTACTTGAAACTGAGCTTCCCTGAAGGGTTCAAGTGGGAACGGGTAATGAATTTTGAGGATGGCG
GTGTAGTCACAGTTACCCAGGACAGCTCTCTTCAGGACGGAGAATTTATCTATAAGGTTAAACTTCGGGG
CACTAACTTCCCATCAGACGGCCCCGTGATGCAGAAGAAAACTATGGGCTGGGAAGCCAGCTCAGAACGC
ATGTATCCCGAGGACGGAGCACTGAAGGGAGAAATCAAGCAGCGACTCAAGCTGAAGGATGGGGGACATT
ATGATGCTGAGGTCAAAACCACCTATAAGGCCAAGAAACCCGTTCAGCTTCCTGGGGCATACAACGTGAA
TATCAAACTGGATATTACATCCCATAACGAAGACTATACCATCGTGGAACAGTACGAGCGGGCCGAGGGC
AGACATAGCACAGGGGGCATGGATGAATTGTACAAGGGAAGCGGAGCTACTAACTTCAGCCTGCTGAAGC
AGGCTGGAGACGTGGAGGAGAACCCTGGACCTGGAAGCGGAGAGGGCAGAGGAAGTCTTCTAACATGCGG
TGACGTGGAGGAGAATCCCGGCCCAATGGTGAGCAAGGGCGAGGAGCTGTTCACCGGGGTGGTGCCCATC
CTGGTCGAGCTGGACGGCGACGTAAACGGCCACAAGTTCAGCGTGTCCGGCGAGGGCGAGGGCGATGCCA
CCTACGGCAAGCTGACCCTGAAGTTCATCTGCACCACCGGCAAGCTGCCCGTGCCCTGGCCCACCCTCGT
GACCACCCTGACCTACGGCGTGCAGTGCTTCAGCCGCTACCCCGACCACATGAAGCAGCACGACTTCTTC
AAGTCCGCCATGCCCGAAGGCTACGTCCAGGAGCGCACCATCTTCTTCAAGGACGACGGCAACTACAAGA
CCCGCGCCGAGGTGAAGTTCGAGGGCGACACCCTGGTGAACCGCATCGAGCTGAAGGGCATCGACTTCAA
GGAGGACGGCAACATCCTGGGGCACAAGCTGGAGTACAACTACAACAGCCACAACGTCTATATCATGGCC
GACAAGCAGAAGAACGGCATCAAGGTGAACTTCAAGATCCGCCACAACATCGAGGACGGCAGCGTGCAGC
TCGCCGACCACTACCAGCAGAACACCCCCATCGGCGACGGCCCCGTGCTGCTGCCCGACAACCACTACCT
GAGCACCCAGTCCAAGCTGAGCAAAGACCCCAACGAGAAGCGCGATCACATGGTCCTGCTGGAGTTCGTG
ACCGCCGCCGGGATCACTCTCGGCATGGACGAGCTGTACAAGACCGGCGGCATGTTTAACAAATCATTTG
GAACACCCTTTGGGGGTGGCACAGGTGGCTTTGGCACAACTTCAACATTTGGACAGAATACTGGCTTTGG
CACTACTAGTGGAGGGGCATTTGGAACATCTGCATTTGGTTCTAGCAACAATACTGGAGGCCTCTTTGGA
AATTCACAGACTAAACCAGGAGGATTGTTTGGAACCAGTTCATTTAGCCAGCCAGCTACCTCCACAAGCA
CTGGCTTTGGGTTTGGTACGTCAACAGGAACAGCAAATACCTTGTTTGGAACTGCAAGCACAGGGACCAG
TCTCTTCTCATCCCAAAACAATGCCTTTGCACAAAATAAACCAACTGGCTTTGGCAATTTTGGAACCAGT
ACTAGCAGTGGAGGACTCTTTGGAACCACAAATACCACCTCTAATCCTTTTGGCAGCACATCTGGCTCCC
TCTTTGGGCCAAGTAGTTTTACAGCTGCTCCTACTGGGACTACTATTAAATTTAACCCTCCAACTGGTAC
AGATACTATGGTCAAAGCTGGAGTTAGCACTAACATAAGTACCAAGCACCAGTGTATTACTGCTATGAAA
GAATATGAAAGCAAGTCACTAGAGGAACTTCGTTTAGAGGATTATCAGGCTAACAGGAAGGGCCCACAGA
ACCAGGTGGGAGCAGGTACCACAACTGGCTTGTTTGGGTCTTCTCCAGCCACTTCCAGCGCAACAGGACT
CTTCAGCTCCTCCACCACTAATTCAGGCTTTGCATATGGTCAGAACAAAACTGCCTTTGGAACTAGTACA
ACTGGATTTGGAACAAATCCAGGTGGTCTCTTTGGCCAACAGAATCAGCAGACTACCAGCCTCTTCAGCA
AACCATTTGGCCAGGCTACAACCACCCAGAACACTGGCTTTTCCTTTGGTAATACCAGCACCATAGGACA
GCCAAGCACCAACACCATGGGATTATTTGGAGTAACCCAAGCCTCACAGCCTGGAGGTCTTTTTGGGACA
GCTACAAACACCAGCACTGGGACAGCATTTGGAACAGGAACAGGTCTCTTTGGGCAGACCAATACTGGAT
TTGGTGCTGTTGGTTCGACCCTGTTTGGCAATAACAAGCTTACTACATTTGGAAGCAGCACAACCAGTGC
ACCTTCATTTGGTACAACCAGTGGCGGGCTCTTTGGTTTTGGCACAAATACCAGTGGGAATAGTATTTTT
GGAAGTAAACCAGCACCTGGGACTCTTGGAACTGGGCTTGGTGCAGGATTTGGAACAGCTCTTGGTGCTG
GACAGGCATCTTTGTTTGGGAACAACCAACCTAAGATTGGAGGGCCTCTTGGTACAGGAGCCTTTGGGGC
CCCTGGATTTAATACTACGACAGCCACTTTGGGCTTTGGAGCCCCCCAGGCCCCAGTAGTTCTTGATGAA
GCAGATAGAATCTTGGATATGGGCTTTGCTGATACCATGAATGCTGTTATTGAAAATCTCCCCAAGAAAC
GTCAGACTTTACTTTTCTCAGCAACACAAACTAAATCTGTAAAGGACCTTGCACGCTTGAGTTTGAAAAA
CCCTGAGTATGTCTGGGTTCATGAAAAAGCAAAATATAGCACCCCTGCCACTTTGGAACAGAACTACATA
GTCTGTGAGCTGCAGCAAAAAATAAGTGTGCTGTATTCCTTTTTGAGAAGCCATCTGAAGAAGAAGAGCA
TTGTATTTTTTTCCAGTTGCAAAGAGGTCCAGTATCTGTACCGAGTGTTTTGCCGGCTACGTCCTGGTGT
TTCTATCCTTGCACTCCATGGTCGACAGCAGCAAATGAGAAGAATGGAAGTCTATAATGAGTTTGTCCGT
AAGAGAGCTGCAGTACTCTTTGCTACTGATATTGCAGCCAGGGGTCTGGATTTCCCGGCCGTGAATTGGG
TTCTTCAGTTTGATTGTCCTGAGGATGCCAACACATATATTCACAGAGCAGGTAGAACTGCCAGGTACAA
AGAGGATGGTGAAGCTTTGCTAATTTTGCTACCCTCAGAAAAAGCTATGGTGCAGCAGCTTCTTCAGAAG
AAAGTACCTGTGAAGGAAATCAAAATCAATCCAGAAAAACTTATAGATGTCCAGAAAAAATTGGAATCTA
TTTTAGCTCAAGATCAAGATTTAAAAGAAAGAGCTCAAAGGTGTTTCGTCTCCTATGTACGATCTGTATA
TCTGATGAAGGATAAAGAAGTATTTGATGTGAGCAAGTTACCTATACCTGAATATGCCCTGTCTCTTGGT
CTTGCTGTGGCACCACGCGTAAGATTTCTTCAGAAAATGCAGAAACAACCCACCAAAGAATTGGTAAGGA
GCCAAGCCGATAAAGTAATTGAGCCAAGGGCTCCCTCCCTCACCAATGACGAAGTGGAAGAATTTAGAGC
CTACTTCAATGAGAAAATGTCCATCCTTCAAAAAGGTGGAAAAAGACTCGAAGGGACAGAGCACAGACAG
GATAATGATACTGGTAATGAAGAACAGGAAGAAGAAGAAGACGATGAAGAAGAAATGGAAGAGAAACTGG
CAAAAGCAAAAGGATCTCAAGCCCCATCTCTTCCTAACACCAGTGAGGCACAGAAGATCAAGGAAGTTCC
TACACAGTTCTTGGACAGAGATGAGGAGGAAGAAGATGCTGATTTCTTGAAGGTGAAGCGGCATAATGTG
TTTGGATTGGACCTTAAAGACGAGAAAACATTACAGAAGAAAGAACCTTCTAAATCCAGCATCAAGAAAA
AAATGACCAAAGTTGCAGAAGCAAAAAAAGTAATGAAGAGAAATTTTAAAGTGAATAAGAAGATAACATT
TACTGATGAAGGGGAGTTGGTTCAGCAGTGGCCACAAATGCAGAAATCTGCCATCAAGGATGCTGAGGAA
GATGATGACACAGGTGGTATCAACTTACATAAAGCAAAGGAAAGACTTCAGGAAGAGGACAAATTTGACA
AAGAAGAATATAGGAAAAAAATTAAGGCAAAGCATCGGGAGAAAAGACTGAAAGAAAGGGAAGCCAGAAG
AGAAGCCAACAAGAGACAAGCAAAGGCCAAAGATGAAGAGGAAGCCTTTCTGGATTGGAGTGATGATGAT
GATGATGATGATGATGGATTTGATCCAAGCACACTCCCAGATCCAGATAAATACAGAAGCTCTGAAGATT
CAGATAGTGAAGATATGGAAAATAAAATAAGTGATACCAAGAAGAAGCAGGGGATGAAGAAGAGGAGCAA
CAGTGAAGTGGAAGACGTGGGACCAACAAGTCATAACAGAAAGAAGGCCAGGTGGGACACTTTAGAGCCT
TTGGATACCGGCCTGTCTTTAGCAGAGGATGAAGAGCTGGTGTTACATCTGCTAAGAAGTCAAAGCATGA
TGATGATGAATAAGTTGGTTCTAGCGCAGTTCTTCTTCTCCTGTCTATAGGTCGACCTGCAGAAGCTTGG
CCGCCATGGCCCAACTTGTTTATTGCAGCTTATAATGGTTACAAATAAAGCAATAGCATCACAAATTTCA
CAAATAAAGCATTTTTTTCACTGCATTCTAGTTGTGGTTTGTCCAAACTCATCAATGTATCTTATCATGT
CTGGATCGGGAATTAATTCGGCGCAGCACCATGGCCTGAAATAACCTCTGAAAGAGGAACTTGGTTAGGT
ACCTTCTGAGGCGGAAAGAACCAGCTGTGGAATGTGTGTCAGTTAGGGTGTGGAAAGTCCCCAGGCTCCC
CAGCAGGCAGAAGTATGCAAAGCATGCATCTCAATTAGTCAGCAACCAGGTGTGGAAAGTCCCCAGGCTC
CCCAGCAGGCAGAAGTATGCAAAGCATGCATCTCAATTAGTCAGCAACCATAGTCCCGCCCCTAACTCCG
CCCATCCCGCCCCTAACTCCGCCCAGTTCCGCCCATTCTCCGCCCCATGGCTGACTAATTTTTTTTATTT
ATGCAGAGGCCGAGGCCGCCTCGGCCTCTGAGCTATTCCAGAAGTAGTGAGGAGGCTTTTTTGGAGGCCT
AGGCTTTTGCAAAAAGCTGTTAACAGCTTGGCACTGGCCGTCGTTTTACAACGTCGTGACTGGGAAAACC
CTGGCGTTACCCAACTTAATCGCCTTGCAGCACATCCCCCTTTCGCCAGCTGGCGTAATAGCGAAGAGGC
CCGCACCGATCGCCCTTCCCAACAGTTGCGCAGCCTGAATGGCGAATGGCGCCTGATGCGGTATTTTCTC
CTTACGCATCTGTGCGGTATTTCACACCGCATA
[142 nt withheld, positions 6754-6895]
C
[141 nt withheld, positions 6897-7037]
CCTTTGACGTTGGAGTCCACGTTCTTT
[37 nt withheld, positions 7065-7101]
ACCCTATCTCGGGCTATTCTTTTGATTTATAAGGGATTTTGCCGATTTCGGCCTATTGGTTAAAAAATGA
GCTGATTTAACAAAAATTTAACGCGAATTTTAACAAAATATTAACGTTTACAATTTTATGGTGCACTCTC
AGTACAATCTGCTCTGATGCCGCATAGTTAAGCCAGCCCCGACACCCGCCAACACCCGCTGACGCGCCCT
GACGGGCTTGTCTGCTCCCGGCATCCGCTTACAGACAAGCTGTGACCGTCTCCGGGAGCTGCATGTGTCA
GAGGTTTTCACCGTCATCACCGAAACGCGCGAGACGAAAGGGCCTCGTGATACGCCTATTTTTATAGGTT
AATGTCATGATAATAATGGTTTCTTAGACGTCAGGTGGCACTTTTCGGGGAAATGTGCGCGGAACCCCTA
TTTGTTTATTTTTCTAAATACATTCAAATATGTATCCGCTCATGAGACAATAACCCTGATAAATGCTTCA
ATAATATTGAAAAAGGAAGAGTATGAGTATTCAACATTTCCGTGTCGCCCTTATTCCCTTTTTTGCGGCA
TTTTGCCTTCCTGTTTTTGCTCACCCAGAAACGCTGGTGAAAGTAAAAGATGCTGAAGATCAGTTGGGTG
CACGAGTGGGTTACATCGAACTGGATCTCAACAGCGGTAAGATCCTTGAGAGTTTTCGCCCCGAAGAACG
TTTTCCAATGATGAGCACTTTTAAAGTTCTGCTATGTGGCGCGGTATTATCCCGTATTGACGCCGGGCAA
GAGCAACTCGGTCGCCGCATACACTATTCTCAGAATGACTTGGTTGAGTACTCACCAGTCACAGAAAAGC
ATCTTACGGATGGCATGACAGTAAGAGAATTATGCAGTGCTGCCATAACCATGAGTGATAACACTGCGGC
CAACTTACTTCTGACAACGATCGGAGGACCGAAGGAGCTAACCGCTTTTTTGCACAACATGGGGGATCAT
GTAACTCGCCTTGATCGTTGGGAACCGGAGCTGAATGAAGCCATACCAAACGACGAGCGTGACACCACGA
TGCCTGTAGCAATGGCAACAACGTTGCGCAAACTATTAACTGGCGAACTACTTACTCTAGCTTCCCGGCA
ACAATTAATAGACTGGATGGAGGCGGATAAAGTTGCAGGACCACTTCTGCGCTCGGCCCTTCCGGCTGGC
TGGTTTATTGCTGATAAATCTGGAGCCGGTGAGCGTGGGTCTCGCGGTATCATTGCAGCACTGGGGCCAG
ATGGTAAGCCCTCCCGTATCGTAGTTATCTACACGACGGGGAGTCAGGCAACTATGGATGAACGAAATAG
ACAGATCGCTGAGATAGGTGCCTCACTGATTAAGCATTGGTAACTGTCAGACCAAGTTTACTCATATATA
CTTTAGATTGATTTAAAACTTCATTTTTAATTTAAAAGGATCTAGGTGAAGATCCTTTTTGATAATCTCA
TGACCAAAATCCCTTAACGTGAGTTTTCGTTCCACTGAGCGTCAGACCCCGTAGAAAAGATCAAAGGATC
TTCTTGAGATCCTTTTTTTCTGCGCGTAATCTGCTGCTTGCAAACAAAAAAACCACCGCTACCAGCGGTG
GTTTGTTTGCCGGATCAAGAGCTACCAACTCTTTTTCCGAAGGTAACTGGCTTCAGCAGAGCGCAGATAC
CAAATACTGTTCTTCTAGTGTAGCCGTAGTTAGGCCACCACTTCAAGAACTCTGTAGCACCGCCTACATA
CCTCGCTCTGCTAATCCTGTTACCAGTGGCTGCTGCCAGTGGCGATAAGTCGTGTCTTACCGGGTTGGAC
TCAAGACGATAGTTACCGGATAAGGCGCAGCGGTCGGGCTGAACGGGGGGTTCGTGCACACAGCCCAGCT
TGGAGCGAACGACCTACACCGAACTGAGATACCTACAGCGTGAGCTATGAGAAAGCGCCACGCTTCCCGA
AGGGAGAAAGGCGGACAGGTATCCGGTAAGCGGCAGGGTCGGAACAGGAGAGCGCACGAGGGAGCTTCCA
GGGGGAAACGCCTGGTATCTTTATAGTCCTGTCGGGTTTCGCCACCTCTGACTTGAGCGTCGATTTTTGT
GATGCTCGTCAGGGGGGCGGAGCCTATGGAAAAACGCCAGCAACGCGGCCTTTTTACGGTTCCTGGCCTT
TTGCTGGCCTTTTGCTCACATGTTCTTTCCTGCGTTATCCCCTGATTCTGTGGATAACCGTATTACCGCC
TTTGAGTGAGCTGATACCGCTCGCCGCAGCCGAACGACCGAGCGCAGCGAGTCAGTGAGCGAGGAAGCGG
AAGAGCGCCCAATACGCAAACCGCCTCTCCCCGCGCGTTGGCCGATTCATTAATGCAGCTGGCACGACAG
GTTTCCCGACTGGAAAGCGGGCAGTGAGCGCAACGCAATTAATGTGAGTTAGCTCACTCATTAGGCACCC
CAGGCTTTACACTTTATGCTTCCGGCTCGTATGTTGTGTGGAATTGTGAGCGGATAACAATTTCACACAG
GAAACAGCTATGACATGATTACGAATTAA
Features (pLannotate 1.2.2; 23 found; start..end, strand, type, name):
     14..393     +  enhancer       CMV enhancer: human cytomegalovirus immediate early enhancer
    394..597     +  promoter       CMV promoter: human cytomegalovirus (CMV) immediate early promoter
    733..776     +  intron         CMV intron (fragment): modified intron A from human cytomegalovirus
    828..846     +  promoter       SP6 promoter: promoter for bacteriophage SP6 RNA polymerase
    850..887     +  CDS            IgH signal sequence (fragment): signal sequence from the mouse immunoglobulin heavy chain variable region
    939..1646    +  CDS            mCherry: mCherry is a basic (constitutively fluorescent) red fluorescent protein published in 2004, derived from Discosoma sp.. It is reported to be a very rapidly-maturing monomer with low acid sensitivity.
   1776..2492    +  CDS            mEGFP: mEGFP is a basic (constitutively fluorescent) green fluorescent protein published in 2002, derived from Aequorea victoria. It has moderate acid sensitivity.
   2502..3914    +  CDS            NUP98 (fragment): NUP98_HUMAN - Also known as ADAR2. Experimental evidence at protein level: Swiss-Prot protein existence level 1. (Microbial infection) Binds HIV-1 capsid-nucleocapsid (HIV-1 CA-NC) complexes and may thereby promote the integration of the virus in the host nucleus (in vitro) (PubMed:23523133). Binding affinity to HIV-1 CA-NC complexes bearing the capsid change ASN-74-ASP is reduced (in vitro) (PubMed:23523133). From Homo sapiens (Human).
   3909..5876    +  CDS            DDX10 (fragment): DDX10_HUMAN - Experimental evidence at protein level: Swiss-Prot protein existence level 1. Putative ATP-dependent RNA helicase. From Homo sapiens (Human).
   5963..6097    +  polyA_signal   SV40 poly(A) signal: SV40 polyadenylation signal
   6166..6523    +  promoter       SV40 promoter: SV40 enhancer and early promoter
   6542..6696    +  CDS            lacZα (fragment): LacZα fragment of β-galactosidase; lacZ fragment
   6702..6753    -  misc_feature   bom (fragment): basis of mobility region from pBR322
   6772..7152    +  rep_origin     M13 ori (sequence partly withheld): M13 bacteriophage origin of replication; arrow indicates direction of (+) strand synthesis
   7228..7277    -  misc_feature   bom (fragment): basis of mobility region from pBR322
   7379..7414    -  CDS            rop (fragment): Rop protein, which maintains plasmids at low copy number; rop
   7509..7613    +  promoter       AmpR promoter: bla
   7614..8474    +  CDS            AmpR: β-lactamase; bla; confers resistance to ampicillin, carbenicillin, and related antibiotics
   8645..9233    +  rep_origin     ori: high-copy-number ColE1/pMB1/pBR322/pUC origin of replication
   9416..9508    +  CDS            lacI (fragment): lac repressor; lacI; The lac repressor binds to the lac operator to inhibit transcription in E. coli. This inhibition can be relieved by adding lactose or isopropyl-β-D-thiogalactopyranoside (IPTG).
   9521..9542    +  protein_bind   CAP binding site: CAP binding activates transcription in the presence of cAMP. E. coli catabolite activator protein
   9557..9587    +  promoter       lac promoter: promoter for the E. coli lac operon
   9595..9611    +  protein_bind   lac operator: The lac repressor binds to the lac operator to inhibit transcription in E. coli. This inhibition can be relieved by adding lactose or isopropyl-β-D-thiogalactopyranoside (IPTG). lac repressor encoded by lacI
