[The description below was written by a language model from this plasmid's Addgene catalogue record and pLannotate feature annotations shown in this document.]
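Description:
pRK5_mCherry-P2AT2A-GFP-NUP98-DDX10-KS is a 9,650 nt mammalian expression plasmid built on the pRK5 backbone by Gibson assembly. It is propagated in E. coli as a high-copy plasmid through a ColE1/pUC-type origin and selected with ampicillin via the β-lactamase gene. The backbone also carries an M13 phage origin, an SV40 enhancer/early promoter region, and remnants of lac, bom and rop sequences that have no evident role in the payload. No mammalian selection marker is annotated, which is consistent with use by transient transfection.

Expression is driven by the human CMV immediate-early enhancer and promoter, followed by a fragment of CMV intron A and an SP6 promoter, and is terminated by an SV40 polyadenylation signal. A short fragment matching the IgH signal sequence is annotated in the 5′ leader, which looks like backbone-derived sequence rather than part of the insert. The open reading frame begins with mCherry. The unannotated gap between mCherry and monomeric EGFP corresponds, by the construct name, to tandem P2A and T2A ribosome-skipping peptides. mEGFP is fused to an N-terminal portion of human NUP98 joined to a portion of the human RNA helicase DDX10, recreating the NUP98-DDX10 fusion protein. The 2A elements let free mCherry be made from the same transcript as the GFP-tagged fusion, so red fluorescence can serve as a reference for expression while green reports the localisation and level of the fusion.

The "KS" suffix, given the associated publication title, presumably denotes a micropeptide "killswitch" at the C-terminus used to probe condensate microenvironments. This element is not annotated in the feature table, and the record gives no further detail about it. The stated purpose is simply overexpression of the encoded cassette.
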