Addgene plasmid #238285: pRK5_mCherry-P2AT2A-GFP-NUP98-DDX10-KS
Purpose: For overexpression of mCherry-P2AT2A-GFP-NUP98-DDX10-KS
Depositing lab: Denes Hnisz. Depositing organization: Max Planck Institute for Molecular Genetics. Publication: Probing condensate microenvironments with a micropeptide killswitch. Zhang Y, Stoppelkamp I, Fernandez-Pernas P, Allram M, Charman M, Magalhaes AP, Piedavent-Salomon M, Sommer G, Sung YC, Meyer K, Grams N, Halko E, Dongre S, Meierhofer D, Malszycki M, Ilik IA, Aktas T, Kraushar ML, Vastenhouw N, Weitzman MD, Grebien F, Niskanen H, Hnisz D. Nature. 2025 Jun 4. doi: 10.1038/s41586-025-09141-5. PubMed 40468084.
Backbone
  Vector backbone: pRK5
  Vector type: Mammalian Expression
Growth in bacteria
  Bacterial resistance: Ampicillin, 100 μg/mL
  Growth temperature: 37°C
  Growth strain: DH5alpha
  Copy number: High Copy
Gene/Insert
  Gene/Insert name: mCherry-P2AT2A-GFP-NUP98-DDX10-KS
  Species: H. sapiens (human)
  Cloning method: Gibson Cloning
Terms and licenses: Academic/Nonprofit Terms; Industry Terms: Not Available to Industry
How to cite: pRK5_mCherry-P2AT2A-GFP-NUP98-DDX10-KS was a gift from Denes Hnisz (Addgene plasmid # 238285 ; http://n2t.net/addgene:238285 ; RRID:Addgene_238285)
